>Addgene plasmid #147182 | pGEX-6P-1-HsTNRC6C_1596-1690_P | depositor full sequence | sequence record 289629 | Full Sequence
ACGTTATCGACTGCACGGTGCACCAATGCTTCTGGCGTCAGGCAGCCATCGGAAGCTGTGGTATGGCTGT
GCAGGTCGTAAATCACTGCATAATTCGTGTCGCTCAAGGCGCACTCCCGTTCTGGATAATGTTTTTTGCG
CCGACATCATAACGGTTCTGGCAAATATTCTGAAATGAGCTGTTGACAATTAATCATCGGCTCGTATAAT
GTGTGGAATTGTGAGCGGATAACAATTTCACACAGGAAACAGTATTCATGTCCCCTATACTAGGTTATTG
GAAAATTAAGGGCCTTGTGCAACCCACTCGACTTCTTTTGGAATATCTTGAAGAAAAATATGAAGAGCAT
TTGTATGAGCGCGATGAAGGTGATAAATGGCGAAACAAAAAGTTTGAATTGGGTTTGGAGTTTCCCAATC
TTCCTTATTATATTGATGGTGATGTTAAATTAACACAGTCTATGGCCATCATACGTTATATAGCTGACAA
GCACAACATGTTGGGTGGTTGTCCAAAAGAGCGTGCAGAGATTTCAATGCTTGAAGGAGCGGTTTTGGAT
ATTAGATACGGTGTTTCGAGAATTGCATATAGTAAAGACTTTGAAACTCTCAAAGTTGATTTTCTTAGCA
AGCTACCTGAAATGCTGAAAATGTTCGAAGATCGTTTATGTCATAAAACATATTTAAATGGTGATCATGT
AACCCATCCTGACTTCATGTTGTATGACGCTCTTGATGTTGTTTTATACATGGACCCAATGTGCCTGGAT
GCGTTCCCAAAATTAGTTTGTTTTAAAAAACGTATTGAAGCTATCCCACAAATTGATAAGTACTTGAAAT
CCAGCAAGTATATAGCATGGCCTTTGCAGGGCTGGCAAGCCACGTTTGGTGGTGGCGACCATCCTCCAAA
ATCGGATCTGGAAGTTCTGTTCCAGGGGCCCCTGGGATCCGGCCAGGCGCTGCCACCCACTTCCAGCTGG
CAGTCCAGCAGCGCGTCCAGCCAGCCGCGGCTCAGCGCAGCGGGCAGCTCCCATGGCCTGGTACGCAGCG
ACGCTGGCCACTGGAACGCCCCGTGCCTGGGTGGCAAGGGGAGCAGTGAGCTGCTGTGGGGCGGGGTGCC
CCAGTACTCCAGCAGCCTGTGGGGCCCGCCCAGCGCCGACGACAGCAGGGTGATAGGCAGCCCCACGCCG
CTAACCACCCTGCTGCCTGGGGACCTGCTCAGCGGGGAGTCCCTGTAGTGAGCGGCCGCATCGTGACTGA
CTGACGATCTGCCTCGCGCGTTTCGGTGATGACGGTGAAAACCTCTGACACATGCAGCTCCCGGAGACGG
TCACAGCTTGTCTGTAAGCGGATGCCGGGAGCAGACAAGCCCGTCAGGGCGCGTCAGCGGGTGTTGGCGG
GTGTCGGGGCGCAGCCATGACCCAGTCACGTAGCGATAGCGGAGTGTATAATTCTTGAAGACGAAAGGGC
CTCGTGATACGCCTATTTTTATAGGTTAATGTCATGATAATAATGGTTTCTTAGACGTCAGGTGGCACTT
TTCGGGGAAATGTGCGCGGAACCCCTATTTGTTTATTTTTCTAAATACATTCAAATATGTATCCGCTCAT
GAGACAATAACCCTGATAAATGCTTCAATAATATTGAAAAAGGAAGAGTATGAGTATTCAACATTTCCGT
GTCGCCCTTATTCCCTTTTTTGCGGCATTTTGCCTTCCTGTTTTTGCTCACCCAGAAACGCTGGTGAAAG
TAAAAGATGCTGAAGATCAGTTGGGTGCACGAGTGGGTTACATCGAACTGGATCTCAACAGCGGTAAGAT
CCTTGAGAGTTTTCGCCCCGAAGAACGTTTTCCAATGATGAGCACTTTTAAAGTTCTGCTATGTGGCGCG
GTATTATCCCGTGTTGACGCCGGGCAAGAGCAACTCGGTCGCCGCATACACTATTCTCAGAATGACTTGG
TTGAGTACTCACCAGTCACAGAAAAGCATCTTACGGATGGCATGACAGTAAGAGAATTATGCAGTGCTGC
CATAACCATGAGTGATAACACTGCGGCCAACTTACTTCTGACAACGATCGGAGGACCGAAGGAGCTAACC
GCTTTTTTGCACAACATGGGGGATCATGTAACTCGCCTTGATCGTTGGGAACCGGAGCTGAATGAAGCCA
TACCAAACGACGAGCGTGACACCACGATGCCTGCAGCAATGGCAACAACGTTGCGCAAACTATTAACTGG
CGAACTACTTACTCTAGCTTCCCGGCAACAATTAATAGACTGGATGGAGGCGGATAAAGTTGCAGGACCA
CTTCTGCGCTCGGCCCTTCCGGCTGGCTGGTTTATTGCTGATAAATCTGGAGCCGGTGAGCGTGGGTCTC
GCGGTATCATTGCAGCACTGGGGCCAGATGGTAAGCCCTCCCGTATCGTAGTTATCTACACGACGGGGAG
TCAGGCAACTATGGATGAACGAAATAGACAGATCGCTGAGATAGGTGCCTCACTGATTAAGCATTGGTAA
CTGTCAGACCAAGTTTACTCATATATACTTTAGATTGATTTAAAACTTCATTTTTAATTTAAAAGGATCT
AGGTGAAGATCCTTTTTGATAATCTCATGACCAAAATCCCTTAACGTGAGTTTTCGTTCCACTGAGCGTC
AGACCCCGTAGAAAAGATCAAAGGATCTTCTTGAGATCCTTTTTTTCTGCGCGTAATCTGCTGCTTGCAA
ACAAAAAAACCACCGCTACCAGCGGTGGTTTGTTTGCCGGATCAAGAGCTACCAACTCTTTTTCCGAAGG
TAACTGGCTTCAGCAGAGCGCAGATACCAAATACTGTCCTTCTAGTGTAGCCGTAGTTAGGCCACCACTT
CAAGAACTCTGTAGCACCGCCTACATACCTCGCTCTGCTAATCCTGTTACCAGTGGCTGCTGCCAGTGGC
GATAAGTCGTGTCTTACCGGGTTGGACTCAAGACGATAGTTACCGGATAAGGCGCAGCGGTCGGGCTGAA
CGGGGGGTTCGTGCACACAGCCCAGCTTGGAGCGAACGACCTACACCGAACTGAGATACCTACAGCGTGA
GCTATGAGAAAGCGCCACGCTTCCCGAAGGGAGAAAGGCGGACAGGTATCCGGTAAGCGGCAGGGTCGGA
ACAGGAGAGCGCACGAGGGAGCTTCCAGGGGGAAACGCCTGGTATCTTTATAGTCCTGTCGGGTTTCGCC
ACCTCTGACTTGAGCGTCGATTTTTGTGATGCTCGTCAGGGGGGCGGAGCCTATGGAAAAACGCCAGCAA
CGCGGCCTTTTTACGGTTCCTGGCCTTTTGCTGGCCTTTTGCTCACATGTTCTTTCCTGCGTTATCCCCT
GATTCTGTGGATAACCGTATTACCGCCTTTGAGTGAGCTGATACCGCTCGCCGCAGCCGAACGACCGAGC
GCAGCGAGTCAGTGAGCGAGGAAGCGGAAGAGCGCCTGATGCGGTATTTTCTCCTTACGCATCTGTGCGG
TATTTCACACCGCATAAATTCCGACACCATCGAATGGTGCAAAACCTTTCGCGGTATGGCATGATAGCGC
CCGGAAGAGAGTCAATTCAGGGTGGTGAATGTGAAACCAGTAACGTTATACGATGTCGCAGAGTATGCCG
GTGTCTCTTATCAGACCGTTTCCCGCGTGGTGAACCAGGCCAGCCACGTTTCTGCGAAAACGCGGGAAAA
AGTGGAAGCGGCGATGGCGGAGCTGAATTACATTCCCAACCGCGTGGCACAACAACTGGCGGGCAAACAG
TCGTTGCTGATTGGCGTTGCCACCTCCAGTCTGGCCCTGCACGCGCCGTCGCAAATTGTCGCGGCGATTA
AATCTCGCGCCGATCAACTGGGTGCCAGCGTGGTGGTGTCGATGGTAGAACGAAGCGGCGTCGAAGCCTG
TAAAGCGGCGGTGCACAATCTTCTCGCGCAACGCGTCAGTGGGCTGATCATTAACTATCCGCTGGATGAC
CAGGATGCCATTGCTGTGGAAGCTGCCTGCACTAATGTTCCGGCGTTATTTCTTGATGTCTCTGACCAGA
CACCCATCAACAGTATTATTTTCTCCCATGAAGACGGTACGCGACTGGGCGTGGAGCATCTGGTCGCATT
GGGTCACCAGCAAATCGCGCTGTTAGCGGGCCCATTAAGTTCTGTCTCGGCGCGTCTGCGTCTGGCTGGC
TGGCATAAATATCTCACTCGCAATCAAATTCAGCCGATAGCGGAACGGGAAGGCGACTGGAGTGCCATGT
CCGGTTTTCAACAAACCATGCAAATGCTGAATGAGGGCATCGTTCCCACTGCGATGCTGGTTGCCAACGA
TCAGATGGCGCTGGGCGCAATGCGCGCCATTACCGAGTCCGGGCTGCGCGTTGGTGCGGATATCTCGGTA
GTGGGATACGACGATACCGAAGACAGCTCATGTTATATCCCGCCGTCAACCACCATCAAACAGGATTTTC
GCCTGCTGGGGCAAACCAGCGTGGACCGCTTGCTGCAACTCTCTCAGGGCCAGGCGGTGAAGGGCAATCA
GCTGTTGCCCGTCTCACTGGTGAAAAGAAAAACCACCCTGGCGCCCAATACGCAAACCGCCTCTCCCCGC
GCGTTGGCCGATTCATTAATGCAGCTGGCACGACAGGTTTCCCGACTGGAAAGCGGGCAGTGAGCGCAAC
GCAATTAATGTGAGTTAGCTCACTCATTAGGCACCCCAGGCTTTACACTTTATGCTTCCGGCTCGTATGT
TGTGTGGAATTGTGAGCGGATAACAATTTCACACAGGAAACAGCTATGACCATGATTACGGATTCACTGG
CCGTCGTTTTACAACGTCGTGACTGGGAAAACCCTGGCGTTACCCAACTTAATCGCCTTGCAGCACATCC
CCCTTTCGCCAGCTGGCGTAATAGCGAAGAGGCCCGCACCGATCGCCCTTCCCAACAGTTGCGCAGCCTG
AATGGCGAATGGCGCTTTGCCTGGTTTCCGGCACCAGAAGCGGTGCCGGAAAGCTGGCTGGAGTGCGATC
TTCCTGAGGCCGATACTGTCGTCGTCCCCTCAAACTGGCAGATGCACGGTTACGATGCGCCCATCTACAC
CAACGTAACCTATCCCATTACGGTCAATCCGCCGTTTGTTCCCACGGAGAATCCGACGGGTTGTTACTCG
CTCACATTTAATGTTGATGAAAGCTGGCTACAGGAAGGCCAGACGCGAATTATTTTTGATGGCGTTGGAA
TT
Features (pLannotate 1.2.2; 17 found; start..end, strand, type, name):
      6..107     -  CDS            yciV (fragment): RNAAM_ECOLI - Also known as trpH From Escherichia coli (strain K12).
    183..211     +  promoter       tac promoter: strong E. coli promoter; hybrid between the trp and lac UV5 promoters
    219..235     +  protein_bind   lac operator: The lac repressor binds to the lac operator to inhibit transcription in E. coli. This inhibition can be relieved by adding lactose or isopropyl-β-D-thiogalactopyranoside (IPTG). lac repressor encoded by lacI
    258..911     +  CDS            GST26_SCHJA: Experimental evidence at protein level: Swiss-Prot protein existence level 1. GST isoenzymes appear to play a central role in the parasite detoxification system. Other functions are also suspected including a role in increasing the solubility of haematin in the parasite gut. From Schistosoma japonicum (Blood fluke).
    942..1235    +  CDS            TNRC6C (fragment): TNR6C_HUMAN - Also known as KIAA1582. Experimental evidence at protein level: Swiss-Prot protein existence level 1. Plays a role in RNA-mediated gene silencing by micro-RNAs (miRNAs). Required for miRNA-dependent translational repression of complementary mRNAs by argonaute family proteins. As scaffoldng protein associates with argonaute proteins bound to partially complementary mRNAs and simultaneously can recruit CCR4-NOT and PAN deadenylase complexes. From Homo sapiens (Human).
   1269..1308    +  CDS            rop (fragment): Rop protein, which maintains plasmids at low copy number; rop
   1410..1450    +  misc_feature   bom (fragment): basis of mobility region from pBR322
   1555..1659    +  promoter       AmpR promoter: bla
   1660..2520    +  CDS            AmpR: β-lactamase; bla; confers resistance to ampicillin, carbenicillin, and related antibiotics
   2691..3279    +  rep_origin     ori: high-copy-number ColE1/pMB1/pBR322/pUC origin of replication
   3465..3516    -  misc_feature   bom (fragment): basis of mobility region from pBR322
   3523..3600    +  promoter       lacIq promoter: lacI (mutant); In the lacIq allele, a single base change in the promoter boosts expression of the lacI gene about 10-fold.
   3601..4683    +  CDS            lacI: lac repressor; lacI; The lac repressor binds to the lac operator to inhibit transcription in E. coli. This inhibition can be relieved by adding lactose or isopropyl-β-D-thiogalactopyranoside (IPTG).
   4696..4717    +  protein_bind   CAP binding site: CAP binding activates transcription in the presence of cAMP. E. coli catabolite activator protein
   4732..4762    +  promoter       lac promoter: promoter for the E. coli lac operon
   4770..4786    +  protein_bind   lac operator: The lac repressor binds to the lac operator to inhibit transcription in E. coli. This inhibition can be relieved by adding lactose or isopropyl-β-D-thiogalactopyranoside (IPTG). lac repressor encoded by lacI
   4806..4979    +  CDS            lacZα: LacZα fragment of β-galactosidase; lacZ fragment
