[The description below was written by a language model from this plasmid's Addgene catalogue record and pLannotate feature annotations shown in this document.]
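Description:
pGEX-6P-1-HsTNRC6C_1596-1690_P is a 5,252 nt bacterial expression plasmid for producing a C-terminal fragment of human TNRC6C (residues 1596–1690, numbered according to isoform 2) as a glutathione S-transferase fusion in E. coli. The catalogue entry lists the backbone as unknown, but the plasmid name and the annotated features are consistent with a pGEX-6P-1-type vector. It carries a ColE1/pMB1-family origin of replication, and an AmpR (β-lactamase) cassette with its own promoter provides ampicillin selection. The repository lists it as low copy. Only short remnants of rop and the pBR322 bom region are annotated, along with a small yciV fragment and a lac promoter/operator–lacZα segment downstream of lacI, all of which appear to be backbone carry-over rather than functional payload.

Expression is driven by the tac promoter, a strong trp/lac hybrid, followed by a lac operator. The plasmid also encodes the lac repressor under the lacIq promoter, so transcription is held off until it is induced with IPTG. The open reading frame starts with Schistosoma japonicum GST, followed after a short linker by the roughly 290 nt TNRC6C fragment. In pGEX-6P vectors this linker normally holds a PreScission protease cleavage site, but the feature table does not annotate one. GST allows affinity purification on glutathione resin and pull-down assays.

TNRC6C is a GW182-family scaffold protein in miRNA-mediated silencing that bridges Argonaute proteins to the CCR4-NOT and PAN deadenylase complexes. A recombinant fragment like this one would suit biochemical, interaction or structural studies of that region, although the record states only bacterial expression as the purpose. The depositor sequence may be theoretical rather than fully verified.
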