Addgene plasmid #147182: pGEX-6P-1-HsTNRC6C_1596-1690_P
Purpose: Bacterial Expression of HsTNRC6C_1596-1690
Depositing lab: Elisa Izaurralde. Depositing organization: Max Planck Institute for Developmental Biology.
Backbone
  Vector backbone: Unknown
  Vector type: Bacterial Expression
Growth in bacteria
  Bacterial resistance: Ampicillin, 100 μg/mL
  Growth temperature: 37°C
  Growth strain: DH5alpha
  Copy number: Low Copy
Gene/Insert
  Gene/Insert name: HsTNRC6C_1596-1690
  Species: H. sapiens (human)
  Entrez Gene: TNRC6C
  Cloning method: Unknown
Terms and licenses: Academic/Nonprofit Terms; Industry Terms: Not Available to Industry
Depositor comments: sequence of Hs TNRC6C isoform2 given by NCBI: NM_018996.3. Plasmids from this collection were made available to the research community and donated after the lab closed. Please note that the sequence provided by the depositing laboratory may be theoretical/predicted or based on Sanger sequencing results. There may be discrepancies between sequencing results obtained by Addgene and the depositor sequence. If an Addgene verified sequence is not available, please contact before placing your order to request that our lab fully sequence the plasmid.
How to cite: pGEX-6P-1-HsTNRC6C_1596-1690_P was a gift from Elisa Izaurralde (Addgene plasmid # 147182 ; http://n2t.net/addgene:147182 ; RRID:Addgene_147182)
